>Addgene plasmid #27565 | pLenti CMVTRE3G Puro DEST (w811-1) | depositor full sequence | sequence record 12609 | Author sequence
CAGGTGGCACTTTTCGGGGAAATGTGCGCGGAACCCCTATTTGTTTATTTTTCTAAATACATTCAAATAT
GTATCCGCTCATGAGACAATAACCCTGATAAATGCTTCAATAATATTGAAAAAGGAAGAGTATGAGTATT
CAACATTTCCGTGTCGCCCTTATTCCCTTTTTTGCGGCATTTTGCCTTCCTGTTTTTGCTCACCCAGAAA
CGCTGGTGAAAGTAAAAGATGCTGAAGATCAGTTGGGTGCACGAGTGGGTTACATCGAACTGGATCTCAA
CAGCGGTAAGATCCTTGAGAGTTTTCGCCCCGAAGAACGTTTTCCAATGATGAGCACTTTTAAAGTTCTG
CTATGTGGCGCGGTATTATCCCGTATTGACGCCGGGCAAGAGCAACTCGGTCGCCGCATACACTATTCTC
AGAATGACTTGGTTGAGTACTCACCAGTCACAGAAAAGCATCTTACGGATGGCATGACAGTAAGAGAATT
ATGCAGTGCTGCCATAACCATGAGTGATAACACTGCGGCCAACTTACTTCTGACAACGATCGGAGGACCG
AAGGAGCTAACCGCTTTTTTGCACAACATGGGGGATCATGTAACTCGCCTTGATCGTTGGGAACCGGAGC
TGAATGAAGCCATACCAAACGACGAGCGTGACACCACGATGCCTGTAGCAATGGCAACAACGTTGCGCAA
ACTATTAACTGGCGAACTACTTACTCTAGCTTCCCGGCAACAATTAATAGACTGGATGGAGGCGGATAAA
GTTGCAGGACCACTTCTGCGCTCGGCCCTTCCGGCTGGCTGGTTTATTGCTGATAAATCTGGAGCCGGTG
AGCGTGGGTCTCGCGGTATCATTGCAGCACTGGGGCCAGATGGTAAGCCCTCCCGTATCGTAGTTATCTA
CACGACGGGGAGTCAGGCAACTATGGATGAACGAAATAGACAGATCGCTGAGATAGGTGCCTCACTGATT
AAGCATTGGTAACTGTCAGACCAAGTTTACTCATATATACTTTAGATTGATTTAAAACTTCATTTTTAAT
TTAAAAGGATCTAGGTGAAGATCCTTTTTGATAATCTCATGACCAAAATCCCTTAACGTGAGTTTTCGTT
CCACTGAGCGTCAGACCCCGTAGAAAAGATCAAAGGATCTTCTTGAGATCCTTTTTTTCTGCGCGTAATC
TGCTGCTTGCAAACAAAAAAACCACCGCTACCAGCGGTGGTTTGTTTGCCGGATCAAGAGCTACCAACTC
TTTTTCCGAAGGTAACTGGCTTCAGCAGAGCGCAGATACCAAATACTGTCCTTCTAGTGTAGCCGTAGTT
AGGCCACCACTTCAAGAACTCTGTAGCACCGCCTACATACCTCGCTCTGCTAATCCTGTTACCAGTGGCT
GCTGCCAGTGGCGATAAGTCGTGTCTTACCGGGTTGGACTCAAGACGATAGTTACCGGATAAGGCGCAGC
GGTCGGGCTGAACGGGGGGTTCGTGCACACAGCCCAGCTTGGAGCGAACGACCTACACCGAACTGAGATA
CCTACAGCGTGAGCTATGAGAAAGCGCCACGCTTCCCGAAGGGAGAAAGGCGGACAGGTATCCGGTAAGC
GGCAGGGTCGGAACAGGAGAGCGCACGAGGGAGCTTCCAGGGGGAAACGCCTGGTATCTTTATAGTCCTG
TCGGGTTTCGCCACCTCTGACTTGAGCGTCGATTTTTGTGATGCTCGTCAGGGGGGCGGAGCCTATGGAA
AAACGCCAGCAACGCGGCCTTTTTACGGTTCCTGGCCTTTTGCTGGCCTTTTGCTCACATGTTCTTTCCT
GCGTTATCCCCTGATTCTGTGGATAACCGTATTACCGCCTTTGAGTGAGCTGATACCGCTCGCCGCAGCC
GAACGACCGAGCGCAGCGAGTCAGTGAGCGAGGAAGCGGAAGAGCGCCCAATACGCAAACCGCCTCTCCC
CGCGCGTTGGCCGATTCATTAATGCAGCTGGCACGACAGGTTTCCCGACTGGAAAGCGGGCAGTGAGCGC
AACGCAATTAATGTGAGTTAGCTCACTCATTAGGCACCCCAGGCTTTACACTTTATGCTTCCGGCTCGTA
TGTTGTGTGGAATTGTGAGCGGATAACAATTTCACACAGGAAACAGCTATGACCATGATTACGCCAAGCG
CGCAATTAACCCTCACTAAAGGGAACAAAAGCTGGAGCTGCAAGCTTAATGTAGTCTTATGCAATACTCT
TGTAGTCTTGCAACATGGTAACGATGAGTTAGCAACATGCCTTACAAGGAGAGAAAAAGCACCGTGCATG
CCGATTGGTGGAAGTAAGGTGGTACGATCGTGCCTTATTAGGAAGGCAACAGACGGGTCTGACATGGATT
GGACGAACCACTGAATTGCCGCATTGCAGAGATATTGTATTTAAGTGCCTAGCTCGATACAATAAACGGG
TCTCTCTGGTTAGACCAGATCTGAGCCTGGGAGCTCTCTGGCTAACTAGGGAACCCACTGCTTAAGCCTC
AATAAAGCTTGCCTTGAGTGCTTCAAGTAGTGTGTGCCCGTCTGTTGTGTGACTCTGGTAACTAGAGATC
CCTCAGACCCTTTTAGTCAGTGTGGAAAATCTCTAGCAGTGGCGCCCGAACAGGGACCTGAAAGCGAAAG
GGAAACCAGAGCTCTCTCGACGCAGGACTCGGCTTGCTGAAGCGCGCACGGCAAGAGGCGAGGGGCGGCG
ACTGGTGAGTACGCCAAAAATTTTGACTAGCGGAGGCTAGAAGGAGAGAGATGGGTGCGAGAGCGTCAGT
ATTAAGCGGGGGAGAATTAGATCGCGATGGGAAAAAATTCGGTTAAGGCCAGGGGGAAAGAAAAAATATA
AATTAAAACATATAGTATGGGCAAGCAGGGAGCTAGAACGATTCGCAGTTAATCCTGGCCTGTTAGAAAC
ATCAGAAGGCTGTAGACAAATACTGGGACAGCTACAACCATCCCTTCAGACAGGATCAGAAGAACTTAGA
TCATTATATAATACAGTAGCAACCCTCTATTGTGTGCATCAAAGGATAGAGATAAAAGACACCAAGGAAG
CTTTAGACAAGATAGAGGAAGAGCAAAACAAAAGTAAGACCACCGCACAGCAAGCGGCCGCTGATCTTCA
GACCTGGAGGAGGAGATATGAGGGACAATTGGAGAAGTGAATTATATAAATATAAAGTAGTAAAAATTGA
ACCATTAGGAGTAGCACCCACCAAGGCAAAGAGAAGAGTGGTGCAGAGAGAAAAAAGAGCAGTGGGAATA
GGAGCTTTGTTCCTTGGGTTCTTGGGAGCAGCAGGAAGCACTATGGGCGCAGCCTCAATGACGCTGACGG
TACAGGCCAGACAATTATTGTCTGGTATAGTGCAGCAGCAGAACAATTTGCTGAGGGCTATTGAGGCGCA
ACAGCATCTGTTGCAACTCACAGTCTGGGGCATCAAGCAGCTCCAGGCAAGAATCCTGGCTGTGGAAAGA
TACCTAAAGGATCAACAGCTCCTGGGGATTTGGGGTTGCTCTGGAAAACTCATTTGCACCACTGCTGTGC
CTTGGAATGCTAGTTGGAGTAATAAATCTCTGGAACAGATTTGGAATCACACGACCTGGATGGAGTGGGA
CAGAGAAATTAACAATTACACAAGCTTAATACACTCCTTAATTGAAGAATCGCAAAACCAGCAAGAAAAG
AATGAACAAGAATTATTGGAATTAGATAAATGGGCAAGTTTGTGGAATTGGTTTAACATAACAAATTGGC
TGTGGTATATAAAATTATTCATAATGATAGTAGGAGGCTTGGTAGGTTTAAGAATAGTTTTTGCTGTACT
TTCTATAGTGAATAGAGTTAGGCAGGGATATTCACCATTATCGTTTCAGACCCACCTCCCAACCCCGAGG
GGACCCGACAGGCCCGAAGGAATAGAAGAAGAAGGTGGAGAGAGAGACAGAGACAGATCCATTCGATTAG
TGAACGGATCTCGACGGTATCGGTTAACTTTTAAAAGAAAAGGGGGGATTGGGGGGTACAGTGCAGGGGA
AAGAATAGTAGACATAATAGCAACAGACATACAAACTAAAGAATTACAAAAACAAATTACAAAAATTCAA
AATTTTATCGATCACGAGACTAGCCTCGAGAGTTGGCTTTACTCCCTATCAGTGATAGAGAACGTATGAA
GAGTTTACTCCCTATCAGTGATAGAGAACGTATGCAGACTTTACTCCCTATCAGTGATAGAGAACGTATA
AGGAGTTTACTCCCTATCAGTGATAGAGAACGTATGACCAGTTTACTCCCTATCAGTGATAGAGAACGTA
TCTACAGTTTACTCCCTATCAGTGATAGAGAACGTATATCCAGTTTACTCCCTATCAGTGATAGAGAACG
TATAAGCTTTAGGCGTGTACGGTGGGCGCCTATAAAAGCAGAGCTCGTTTAGTGAACCGTCAGATCGCCT
GGAGCAATTCCACAACACTTTTGTCTTATACCAACTTTCCGTACCACTTCCTACCCTCGTAAAACCGGTC
GTCGACTAGTCCAGTGTGGTGGAATTCTGCAGATATCAACAAGTTTGTACAAAAAAGCTGAACGAGAAAC
GTAAAATGATATAAATATCAATATATTAAATTAGATTTTGCATAAAAAACAGACTACATAATACTGTAAA
ACACAACATATCCAGTCACTATGGCGGCCGCATTAGGCACCCCAGGCTTTACACTTTATGCTTCCGGCTC
GTATAATGTGTGGATTTTGAGTTAGGATCCGGCGAGATTTTCAGGAGCTAAGGAAGCTAAAATGGAGAAA
AAAATCACTGGATATACCACCGTTGATATATCCCAATGGCATCGTAAAGAACATTTTGAGGCATTTCAGT
CAGTTGCTCAATGTACCTATAACCAGACCGTTCAGCTGGATATTACGGCCTTTTTAAAGACCGTAAAGAA
AAATAAGCACAAGTTTTATCCGGCCTTTATTCACATTCTTGCCCGCCTGATGAATGCTCATCCGGAATTC
CGTATGGCAATGAAAGACGGTGAGCTGGTGATATGGGATAGTGTTCACCCTTGTTACACCGTTTTCCATG
AGCAAACTGAAACGTTTTCATCGCTCTGGAGTGAATACCACGACGATTTCCGGCAGTTTCTACACATATA
TTCGCAAGATGTGGCGTGTTACGGTGAAAACCTGGCCTATTTCCCTAAAGGGTTTATTGAGAATATGTTT
TTCGTCTCAGCCAATCCCTGGGTGAGTTTCACCAGTTTTGATTTAAACGTGGCCAATATGGACAACTTCT
TCGCCCCCGTTTTCACCATGGGCAAATATTATACGCAAGGCGACAAGGTGCTGATGCCGCTGGCGATTCA
GGTTCATCATGCCGTCTGTGATGGCTTCCATGTCGGCAGAATGCTTAATGAATTACAACAGTACTGCGAT
GAGTGGCAGGGCGGGGCGTAAAGATCTGGATCCGGCTTACTAAAAGCCAGATAACAGTATGCGTATTTGC
GCGCTGATTTTTGCGGTATAAGAATATATACTGATATGTATACCCGAAGTATGTCAAAAAGAGGTGTGCT
ATGAAGCAGCGTATTACAGTGACAGTTGACAGCGACAGCTATCAGTTGCTCAAGGCATATATGATGTCAA
TATCTCCGGTCTGGTAAGCACAACCATGCAGAATGAAGCCCGTCGTCTGCGTGCCGAACGCTGGAAAGCG
GAAAATCAGGAAGGGATGGCTGAGGTCGCCCGGTTTATTGAAATGAACGGCTCTTTTGCTGACGAGAACA
GGGACTGGTGAAATGCAGTTTAAGGTTTACACCTATAAAAGAGAGAGCCGTTATCGTCTGTTTGTGGATG
TACAGAGTGATATTATTGACACGCCCGGGCGACGGATGGTGATCCCCCTGGCCAGTGCACGTCTGCTGTC
AGATAAAGTCTCCCGTGAACTTTACCCGGTGGTGCATATCGGGGATGAAAGCTGGCGCATGATGACCACC
GATATGGCCAGTGTGCCGGTCTCCGTTATCGGGGAAGAAGTGGCTGATCTCAGCCACCGCGAAAATGACA
TCAAAAACGCCATTAACCTGATGTTCTGGGGAATATAAATGTCAGGCTCCGTTATACACAGCCAGTCTGC
AGGTCGACCATAGTGACTGGATATGTTGTGTTTTACAGTATTATGTAGTCTGTTTTTTATGCAAAATCTA
ATTTAATATATTGATATTTATATCATTTTACGTTTCTCGTTCAGCTTTCTTGTACAAAGTGGTTGATATC
CAGCACAGTGGCGGCCGCTCGACAATCAACCTCTGGATTACAAAATTTGTGAAAGATTGACTGGTATTCT
TAACTATGTTGCTCCTTTTACGCTATGTGGATACGCTGCTTTAATGCCTTTGTATCATGCTATTGCTTCC
CGTATGGCTTTCATTTTCTCCTCCTTGTATAAATCCTGGTTGCTGTCTCTTTATGAGGAGTTGTGGCCCG
TTGTCAGGCAACGTGGCGTGGTGTGCACTGTGTTTGCTGACGCAACCCCCACTGGTTGGGGCATTGCCAC
CACCTGTCAGCTCCTTTCCGGGACTTTCGCTTTCCCCCTCCCTATTGCCACGGCGGAACTCATCGCCGCC
TGCCTTGCCCGCTGCTGGACAGGGGCTCGGCTGTTGGGCACTGACAATTCCGTGGTGTTGTCGGGGAAGC
TGACGTCCTTTCCATGGCTGCTCGCCTGTGTTGCCACCTGGATTCTGCGCGGGACGTCCTTCTGCTACGT
CCCTTCGGCCCTCAATCCAGCGGACCTTCCTTCCCGCGGCCTGCTGCCGGCTCTGCGGCCTCTTCCGCGT
CTTCGCCTTCGCCCTCAGACGAGTCGGATCTCCCTTTGGGCCGCCTCCCCGCCTGGAATTCTACCGGGTA
GGGGAGGCGCTTTTCCCAAGGCAGTCTGGAGCATGCGCTTTAGCAGCCCCGCTGGGCACTTGGCGCTACA
CAAGTGGCCTCTGGCCTCGCACACATTCCACATCCACCGGTAGGCGCCAACCGGCTCCGTTCTTTGGTGG
CCCCTTCGCGCCACCTTCTACTCCTCCCCTAGTCAGGAAGTTCCCCCCCGCCCCGCAGCTCGCGTCGTGC
AGGACGTGACAAATGGAAGTAGCACGTCTCACTAGTCTCGTGCAGATGGACAGCACCGCTGAGCAATGGA
AGCGGGTAGGCCTTTGGGGCAGCGGCCAATAGCAGCTTTGCTCCTTCGCTTTCTGGGCTCAGAGGCTGGG
AAGGGGTGGGTCCGGGGGCGGGCTCAGGGGCGGGCTCAGGGGCGGGGCGGGCGCCCGAAGGTCCTCCGGA
GGCCCGGCATTCTGCACGCTTCAAAAGCGCACGTCTGCCGCGCTGTTCTCCTCTTCCTCATCTCCGGGCC
TTTCGACCTGCAGCCCAAGCTTACCATGACCGAGTACAAGCCCACGGTGCGCCTCGCCACCCGCGACGAC
GTCCCCAGGGCCGTACGCACCCTCGCCGCCGCGTTCGCCGACTACCCCGCCACGCGCCACACCGTCGATC
CGGACCGCCACATCGAGCGGGTCACCGAGCTGCAAGAACTCTTCCTCACGCGCGTCGGGCTCGACATCGG
CAAGGTGTGGGTCGCGGACGACGGCGCCGCGGTGGCGGTCTGGACCACGCCGGAGAGCGTCGAAGCGGGG
GCGGTGTTCGCCGAGATCGGCCCGCGCATGGCCGAGTTGAGCGGTTCCCGGCTGGCCGCGCAGCAACAGA
TGGAAGGCCTCCTGGCGCCGCACCGGCCCAAGGAGCCCGCGTGGTTCCTGGCCACCGTCGGCGTCTCGCC
CGACCACCAGGGCAAGGGTCTGGGCAGCGCCGTCGTGCTCCCCGGAGTGGAGGCGGCCGAGCGCGCCGGG
GTGCCCGCCTTCCTGGAGACCTCCGCGCCCCGCAACCTCCCCTTCTACGAGCGGCTCGGCTTCACCGTCA
CCGCCGACGTCGAGGTGCCCGAAGGACCGCGCACCTGGTGCATGACCCGCAAGCCCGGTGCCTGACGCCC
GCCCCACGACCCGCAGCGCCCGACCGAAAGGAGCGCACGACCCCATGCATCTCGAGGGCCCGGTACCTTT
AAGACCAATGACTTACAAGGCAGCTGTAGATCTTAGCCACTTTTTAAAAGAAAAGGGGGGACTGGAAGGG
CTAGCTCACTCCCAACGAAGACAAGATCTGCTTTTTGCTTGTACTGGGTCTCTCTGGTTAGACCAGATCT
GAGCCTGGGAGCTCTCTGGCTGCCTAGGGAACCCACTGCTTAAGCCTCAATAAAGCTTGCCTTGAGTGCT
TCAAGTAGTGTGTGCCCGTCTGTTGTGTGACTCTGGTAACTAGAGATCCCTCAGACCCTTTTAGTCAGTG
TGGAAAATCTCTAGCAGTAGTAGTTCATGTCATCTTATTATTCAGTATTTATAACTTGCAAAGAAATGAA
TATCAGAGAGTGAGAGGAACTTGTTTATTGCAGCTTATAATGGTTACAAATAAAGCAATAGCATCACAAA
TTTCACAAATAAAGCATTTTTTTCACTGCATTCTAGTTGTGGTTTGTCCAAACTCATCAATGTATCTTAT
CATGTCTGGCTCTAGCTATCCCGCCCCTAACTCCGCCCAGTTCCGCCCATTCTCCGCCCCATGGCTGACT
AATTTTTTTTATTTATGCAGAGGCCGAGGCCGCCTCGGCCTCTGAGCTATTCCAGAAGTAGTGAGGAGGC
TTTTTTGGAGGCCTAGGCTTTTGCGTCGAGACGTACCCAATTCGCCCTATAGTGAGTCGTATTACGCGCG
CTCACTGGCCGTCGTTTTACAACGTCGTGACTGGGAAAACCCTGGCGTTACCCAACTTAATCGCCTTGCA
GCACATCCCCCTTTCGCCAGCTGGCGTAATAGCGAAGAGGCCCGCACCGATCGCCCTTCCCAACAGTTGC
GCAGCCTGAATGGCGAATGGCGCG
[124 nt withheld, positions 8985-9108]
C
[91 nt withheld, positions 9110-9200]
A
[49 nt withheld, positions 9202-9250]
CCTTTGACGTTGGAGTCCACGTTCTTT
[37 nt withheld, positions 9278-9314]
ACCCTATCTCGGTCTATTCTTTTGATTTATAAGGGATTTTGCCGATTTCGGCCTATTGGTTAAAAAATGA
GCTGATTTAACAAAAATTTAACGCGAATTTTAACAAAATATTAACGTTTACAATTTCC
Features (pLannotate 1.2.2; 33 found; start..end, strand, type, name):
     27..131     +  promoter       AmpR promoter: bla
    132..992     +  CDS            AmpR: β-lactamase; bla; confers resistance to ampicillin, carbenicillin, and related antibiotics
   1163..1751    +  rep_origin     ori: high-copy-number ColE1/pMB1/pBR322/pUC origin of replication
   1934..2026    +  CDS            lacI (fragment): lac repressor; lacI; The lac repressor binds to the lac operator to inhibit transcription in E. coli. This inhibition can be relieved by adding lactose or isopropyl-β-D-thiogalactopyranoside (IPTG).
   2039..2060    +  protein_bind   CAP binding site: CAP binding activates transcription in the presence of cAMP. E. coli catabolite activator protein
   2075..2105    +  promoter       lac promoter: promoter for the E. coli lac operon
   2113..2129    +  protein_bind   lac operator: The lac repressor binds to the lac operator to inhibit transcription in E. coli. This inhibition can be relieved by adding lactose or isopropyl-β-D-thiogalactopyranoside (IPTG). lac repressor encoded by lacI
   2174..2192    +  promoter       T3 promoter: promoter for bacteriophage T3 RNA polymerase
   2220..2441    +  promoter       RSV promoter: Rous sarcoma virus enhancer/promoter
   2448..2628    +  LTR            5' LTR (truncated): truncated 5' long terminal repeat (LTR) from HIV-1
   2672..2797    +  misc_feature   HIV-1 Ψ: packaging signal of human immunodeficiency virus type 1
   2781..3144    +  CDS            HIV-1 gag (fragment): gag protein from human immunodeficiency virus 1; gag
   3239..3575    +  ncRNA          RRE: Accession: RF00036 - HIV Rev response element
   3900..4000    +  CDS            Rev (fragment): human immunodeficiency virus 1 (HIV-1) Rev protein; rev; enhances nuclear export of unspliced and incompletely spliced viral mRNAs
   4019..4136    +  misc_feature   cPPT/CTS: central polypurine tract and central termination sequence of HIV-1
   4168..4543    +  promoter       TRE3G promoter: 3rd-generation Tet-responsive promoter that can be activated by binding of Tet-On® 3G
   4589..4713    +  protein_bind   attR1: mutant version of attR; recombination site for the Gateway® LR reaction LR Clonase™
   4738..4768    +  promoter       lac UV5 promoter: E. coli lac promoter with an "up" mutation
   4793..4821    +  promoter       cat promoter (fragment): promoter of the E. coli cat gene encoding chloramphenicol acetyltransferase
   4822..5481    +  CDS            CmR: chloramphenicol acetyltransferase; cat; confers resistance to chloramphenicol
   5660..5818    +  CDS            ccdA (fragment): CCDA_ECO57 - Also known as H, letA. Experimental evidence at protein level: Swiss-Prot protein existence level 1. Antitoxin component of a type II toxin-antitoxin (TA) system which inhibits the post-segregational killing (PSK) of plasmid-free cells, also referred to as a plasmid addiction system. Binds to and blocks the activity of CcdB; will also remove bound CcdB protein from the CcdB-GyrA complex by forming a CcdA-CcdB complex, a process termed rejuvenation. Functions as a transcriptional corepressor for the ccdAB operon, repression also requires CcdB (By similarity). From Escherichia coli
   5823..6125    +  CDS            ccdB: CCDB_ECOLI - Also known as G, letB, letD. Experimental evidence at protein level: Swiss-Prot protein existence level 1. Toxic component of a type II toxin-antitoxin (TA) system, functioning in plasmid maintainence. Responsible for the post- segregational killing (PSK) of plasmid-free cells, also referred to as a plasmid addiction system. Half-life of over 2 hours. Cell killing by CcdB is accompanied by filamentation, defects in chromosome and plasmid segregation, defects in cell division, formation of anucleate cells, decreased DNA synthesis and plasmid loss. Interferes with the activity of DN
   6169..6293    -  protein_bind   attR2: mutant version of attR; recombination site for the Gateway® LR reaction LR Clonase™
   6324..6912    +  misc_feature   WPRE: woodchuck hepatitis virus posttranscriptional regulatory element
   6926..7425    +  promoter       PGK promoter: mouse phosphoglycerate kinase 1 promoter
   7446..8045    +  CDS            PuroR: puromycin N-acetyltransferase; pac from Streptomyces alboniger; confers resistance to puromycin
   8113..8181    +  CDS            nef (fragment): NEF_HV1Z2 - Experimental evidence at protein level: Swiss-Prot protein existence level 1. Extracellular Nef protein targets CD4(+) T-lymphocytes for apoptosis by interacting with CXCR4 surface receptors. From Human immunodeficiency virus type 1 group M subtype D (isolate Z2/CDC-Z34) (HIV-1).
   8183..8416    +  LTR            3' LTR (ΔU3): self-inactivating 3' long terminal repeat (LTR) from HIV-1
   8488..8609    +  polyA_signal   SV40 poly(A) signal: SV40 polyadenylation signal
   8628..8763    +  rep_origin     SV40 ori: SV40 origin of replication
   8796..8814    -  promoter       T7 promoter: promoter for bacteriophage T7 RNA polymerase
   8822..8977    +  CDS            lacZα (fragment): LacZα fragment of β-galactosidase; lacZ fragment
   8985..9440    +  rep_origin     f1 ori (sequence partly withheld): f1 bacteriophage origin of replication; arrow indicates direction of (+) strand synthesis
