[The description below was written by a language model from this plasmid's Addgene catalogue record and pLannotate feature annotations shown in this document.]
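Description:
pLenti CMVTRE3G Puro DEST (w811-1) is an empty third-generation, self-inactivating lentiviral Gateway destination vector of 9,442 bp, built on the p156RRL-sinPPT-CMV-GFP-PRE backbone and intended for doxycycline-type inducible expression in mammalian cells. In bacteria it replicates from a high-copy ColE1/pUC origin and carries ampicillin resistance on the backbone plus chloramphenicol resistance within the Gateway cassette. Because that cassette also encodes the CcdB gyrase toxin, the unrecombined plasmid must be maintained in a ccdB-tolerant strain. An f1 origin, an SV40 origin and leftover lac, T3 and T7 elements are also present in the backbone.

The viral genome is transcribed from an RSV promoter fused to a truncated HIV-1 5' LTR, which makes packaging Tat-independent. It contains the Ψ packaging signal with a gag fragment, the Rev response element, the cPPT/CTS and a ΔU3 3' LTR followed by an SV40 polyadenylation signal. Within this frame a TRE3G Tet-responsive promoter sits upstream of an attR1–CmR–ccdB–attR2 cassette. An LR recombination with an entry clone replaces this cassette with the gene of interest, and loss of ccdB provides counterselection for correct recombinants. A WPRE lies downstream of the cassette to enhance transcript expression, and it is followed by a mouse PGK promoter driving puromycin N-acetyltransferase for constitutive selection of transduced cells.

The vector does not encode a transactivator. The inserted gene is expressed only in cells that also supply rtTA3 or a Tet-On 3G compatible activator from another construct. The depositor notes a few mismatches between the reference and quality-control sequences, confined to vector sequence and not affecting features, and reports the construct as functional.
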