Addgene plasmid #27565: pLenti CMVTRE3G Puro DEST (w811-1)
Purpose: (Empty Backbone) 3rd gen lentiviral Gateway destination vector. Inserted genes are expressed only in the resence of rtTA3.
Depositing lab: Eric Campeau.
Backbone
  Vector backbone: p156RRL-sinPPT-CMV-GFP-PRE/Nhe I
  Backbone size (bp): 9442
  Vector type: Mammalian Expression, Lentiviral
  Selectable markers: Puromycin
Growth in bacteria
  Bacterial resistance: Chloramphenicol and Ampicillin, 25 & 100 μg/mL
  Growth temperature: 37°C
  Growth strain: ccdB Survival
  Growth instructions: DB3.1, 37oC
  Copy number: High Copy
Gene/Insert
  Gene/Insert name: Empty
  Cloning method: Restriction Enzyme
  Sequencing primers: 5′ CMVtight; 3′ WPRErev
Resource information
  A portion of this plasmid was derived from a plasmid made by: The CMVTRE3G promoter was a gift from Dr. Dominic Esposito (SAIC Frederick). Tet-On 3G compatible plasmid.
Terms and licenses: Academic/Nonprofit Terms; Industry Terms: Not Available to Industry
Depositor comments: There are a few mismatches between Addgene's quality control sequence and depositor's reference sequence. However the changes are in vector sequence only, features unaffected. Depositor tested this construct and it was functional.
How to cite: pLenti CMVTRE3G Puro DEST (w811-1) was a gift from Eric Campeau (Addgene plasmid # 27565)
