>Addgene plasmid #27565 | pLenti CMVTRE3G Puro DEST (w811-1) | addgene partial sequence | sequence record 66307 | mPGK-F 5'-cattctgcacgcttcaaaag-3'
GCTGTTCTCCTCTTCCTCATCTCCGGGCCTTTCGACCTGCAGCCCAAGCTTACCATGACCGAGTACAAGC
CCACGGTGCGCCTCGCCACCCGCGACGACGTCCCCAGGGCCGTACGCACCCTCGCCGCCGCGTTCGCCGA
CTACCCCGCCACGCGCCACACCGTCGATCCGGACCGCCACATCGAGCGGGTCACCGAGCTGCAAGAACTC
TTCCTCACGCGCGTCGGGCTCGACATCGGCAAGGTGTGGGTCGCGGACGACGGCGCCGCGGTGGCGGTCT
GGACCACGCCGGAGAGCGTCGAAGCGGGGGCGGTGTTCGCCGAGATCGGCCCGCGCATGGCCGAGTTGAG
CGGTTCCCGGCTGGCCGCGCAGCAACAGATGGAAGGCCTCCTGGCGCCGCACCGGCCCAAGGAGCCCGCG
TGGTTCCTGGCCACCGTCGGCGTCTCGCCCGACCACCAGGGCAAGGGTCTGGGCAGCGCCGTCGTGCTCC
CCGGAGTGGAGGCGGCCGAGCGCGCCGGGGTGCCCGCCTTCCTGGAGACCTCCGCGCCCCGCAACCTCCC
CTTCTACGAGCGGCTCGGCTTCACCGTCACCGCCGACGTCGAGGTGCCCGAAGGACCGCGCACCTGGTGC
ATGACCCGCAAGCCCGGTGCCTGACGCCCGCCCCACGACCCGCAGCGCCCGACCGAAAGGAGCGCACGAC
CCCATGCATCTCGAGGGCCCGGTACCTTTAAGACCAATGACTTACAAGGCAGCTGTAGATCTTAGCCACT
TTTTAAAAGAAAAGGGGGGACTGGAAGGGCTAGCTCACTCCCAACGAAGACAAGATCTGCTTTTTGCTTG
TACTGGGTCTCTCTGGTTAGACCAGATCTGAGCCTGGGAGCTCTCTGGCTAACTAGGGAACC
