>Addgene plasmid #27565 | pLenti CMVTRE3G Puro DEST (w811-1) | addgene partial sequence | sequence record 66311 | LNCX 5'-AGCTCGTTTAGTGAACCGTCAGATC-3'
CAATTCCACAACACTTTTGTCTTATACCAACTTTCCGTACCACTTCCTACCCTCGTAAACCGGTTCGTCG
ACTAGTCCAGTGTGGTGGAATTCTGCAGATATCAACAAGTTTGTACAAAAAAGCTGAACGAGAAACGTAA
AATGATATAAATATCAATATATTAAATTAGATTTTGCATAAAAAACAGACTACATAATACTGTAAAACAC
AACATATCCAGTCACTATGGCGGCCGCATTAGGCACCCCAGGCTTTACACTTTATGCTTCCGGCTCGTAT
AATGTGTGGATTTTGAGTTAGGATCCGTCGAGATTTTCAGGAGCTAAGGAAGCTAAAATGGAGAAAAAAA
TCACTGGATATACCACCGTTGATATATCCCAATGGCATCGTAAAGAACATTTTGAGGCATTTCAGTCAGT
TGCTCAATGTACCTATAACCAGACCGTTCAGCTGGATATTACGGCCTTTTTAAAGACCGTAAAGAAAAAT
AAGCACAAGTTTTATCCGGCCTTTATTCACATTCTTGCCCGCCTGATGAATGCTCATCCGGAATTCCGTA
TGGCAATGAAAGACGGTGAGCTGGTGATATGGGATAGTGTTCACCCTTGTTACACCGTTTTCCATGAGCA
AACTGAAACGTTTTCATCGCTCTGGAGTGAATACCACGACGATTTCCGGCAGTTTCTACACATATATTCG
CAAGATGTGGCGTGTTACGGTGAAAACCTGGCCTATTTCCCTAAAGGGTTTATTGAGAATATGTTTTTCG
TCTCAGCCAATCCCTGGGTGAGTTTCACCAGTTTTGATTTAAACGTGGCCAATATGGACAACTTCTTCGC
CCCCGTTTTCACCATGGGCAAATATTATACGCAAGGCGACAAGGTGCTGATGCCGCTGGCGATTCAGGTT
CATCATGCCGTTTG
