>Addgene plasmid #27565 | pLenti CMVTRE3G Puro DEST (w811-1) | addgene partial sequence | sequence record 66312 | CAT-R 5'-GCAACTGACTGAAATGCCTC-3'
CCATTGGGATATATCAACGGTGGTATATCCAGTGATTTTTTTCTCCATTTTAGCTTCCTTAGCTCCTGAA
AATCTCGACGGATCCTAACTCAAAATCCACACATTATACGAGCCGGAAGCATAAAGTGTAAAGCCTGGGG
TGCCTAATGCGGCCGCCATAGTGACTGGATATGTTGTGTTTTACAGTATTATGTAGTCTGTTTTTTATGC
AAAATCTAATTTAATATATTGATATTTATATCATTTTACGTTTCTCGTTCAGCTTTTTTGTACAAACTTG
TTGATATCTGCAGAATTCCACCACACTGGACTAGTCGACGAACCGGTTTACGAGGGTAGGAAGTGGTACG
GAAAGTTGGTATAAGACAAAAGTGTTGTGGAATTGCTCCAGGCGATCTGACGGTTCACTAAACGAGCTCT
GCTTTTATAGGCGCCCACCGTACACGCCTAAAGCTTATACGTTCTCTATCACTGATAGGGAGTAAACTGG
ATATACGTTCTCTATCACTGATAGGGAGTAAACTGTAGATACGTTCTCTATCACTGATAGGGAGTAAACT
GGTCATACGTTCTCTATCACTGATAGGGAGTAAACTCCTTATACGTTCTCTATCACTGATAGGGAGTAAA
GTCTGCATACGTTCTCTATCACTGATAGGGAGTAAACTCTTCATACGTTCTCTATCACTGATAGGGAGTA
AAGCCAACTCGAGGCTAGTCTCGTGATCGATAAAATTTTGAATTTTTGTAATTTGTTTTTGTAATTCTTT
AGTTTGTATGTCTGTTGCTATTATGTCTACTATTCTTTCCCCTGCACTGTACCCCCCAATCCCCCCTTTT
CTTTTAAAAGTTAACCGATACCGTCGAGATCCGTTCACTAATCGAATGGATCTGTCTCTGTCTCTCTCTC
