>Addgene plasmid #27565 | pLenti CMVTRE3G Puro DEST (w811-1) | addgene partial sequence | sequence record 66313 | ccdb-fwd 5'-GCATGATGACCACCGATATG-3'
CGTTATCGGGGAAGAAGTGGCTGATCTCAGCCACCGCGAAAATGACATCAAAAACGCCATTAACCTGATG
TTCTGGGGAATATAAATGTCAGGCTCCCTTATACACAGCCAGTCTGCAGGTCGACCATAGTGACTGGATA
TGTTGTGTTTTACAGTATTATGTAGTCTGTTTTTTATGCAAAATCTAATTTAATATATTGATATTTATAT
CATTTTACGTTTCTCGTTCAGCTTTCTTGTACAAAGTGGTTGATATCCAGCACAGTGGCGGCCGCTCGAC
AATCAACCTCTGGATTACAAAATTTGTGAAAGATTGACTGGTATTCTTAACTATGTTGCTCCTTTTACGC
TATGTGGATACGCTGCTTTAATGCCTTTGTATCATGCTATTGCTTCCCGTATGGCTTTCATTTTCTCCTC
CTTGTATAAATCCTGGTTGCTGTCTCTTTATGAGGAGTTGTGGCCCGTTGTCAGGCAACGTGGCGTGGTG
TGCACTGTGTTTGCTGACGCAACCCCCACTGGTTGGGGCATTGCCACCACCTGTCAGCTCCTTTCCGGGA
CTTTCGCTTTCCCCCTCCCTATTGCCACGGCGGAACTCATCGCCGCCTGCCTTGCCCGCTGCTGGACAGG
GGCTCGGCTGTTGGGCACTGACAATTCCGTGGTGTTGTCGGGGAAGCTGACGTCCTTTCCATGGCTGCTC
GCCTGTGTTGCCACCTGGATTCTGCGCGGGACGTCCTTCTGCTACGTCCCTTCGGCCCTCAATCCAGCGG
ACCTTCCTTCCCGCGGCCTGCTGCCGGCTCTGCGGCCTCTTCCGCGTCTTCGCCTTCGCCCTCAGACGAG
TCGGATCTCCCTTTGGGCCGCCTCCCCGCCTGGAATT
